Addgene plasmid #202968: Salsa-BC127-P2C7
Purpose: Expression of barcoded reporter plasmid for PRESTO-Salsa; EGFP/BC127
Depositing lab: Noah Palm. Depositing organization: Yale University. Publication: Highly multiplexed bioactivity screening reveals human and microbiota metabolome-GPCRome interactions. Chen H, Rosen CE, Gonzalez-Hernandez JA, Song D, Potempa J, Ring AM, Palm NW. Cell. 2023 Jul 6;186(14):3095-3110.e19. doi: 10.1016/j.cell.2023.05.024. Epub 2023 Jun 14. PubMed 37321219.
Backbone
  Vector backbone: pCER206
  Vector type: Mammalian Expression
Growth in bacteria
  Bacterial resistance: Ampicillin, 100 μg/mL
  Growth temperature: 37°C
  Growth strain: DH5alpha
  Copy number: High Copy
Gene/Insert
  Gene/Insert name: EGFP/BC127
  Species: Synthetic
  Insert size (bp): 730
  Promoter: Tet Response Element (TRE)
  Cloning method: Restriction Enzyme; 5′ cloning site BsrGI (not destroyed); 3′ cloning site HindIII (not destroyed)
  Sequencing primers: 5′ Custom primer (GAAGCGCGATCACATGG)
Terms and licenses: Academic/Nonprofit Terms; Industry Terms: Not Available to Industry
How to cite: Salsa-BC127-P2C7 was a gift from Noah Palm (Addgene plasmid # 202968 ; http://n2t.net/addgene:202968 ; RRID:Addgene_202968)
