[The description below was written by a language model from this plasmid's Addgene catalogue record and pLannotate feature annotations shown in this document.]
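Description:
Salsa-BC127-P2C7 is a mammalian expression reporter plasmid built on the pCER206 backbone, one member of a barcoded reporter set made for PRESTO-Salsa, a highly multiplexed screening platform for GPCR bioactivity. The sequenced record is 5,115 nt. It is propagated in E. coli as a high-copy plasmid through a ColE1/pUC-type origin and is selected with ampicillin via a β-lactamase gene under its own bla promoter. No mammalian selection marker is annotated; the short lacI, SV40 large T antigen and aminoglycoside phosphotransferase matches are only fragments and are most likely backbone remnants.

The payload is a synthetic insert of about 730 bp listed as EGFP/BC127, placed between retained BsrGI and HindIII sites and driven by a tetracycline response element. The annotation shows what appears to be a bidirectional Tet-responsive core: a partial tetO array flanked on one side by a TRE3G-type promoter fragment reading into mammalian codon-optimised EGFP, and on the other by a minimal CMV promoter pointing towards a multiple cloning site fragment, a rabbit β-globin intron, a short β-globin coding match and the β-globin polyadenylation signal. No coding sequence is annotated in that second arm. An SV40 poly(A) signal lies just after EGFP, although it is annotated on the opposite strand.

The barcode itself is not called as a feature, but the cloning sites and insert name suggest that BC127 sits at the 3′ end of the EGFP transcript. Transcription from the TRE would then yield a barcoded EGFP mRNA when a Tet-type transactivator is present, so that reporter activity can be assigned to a specific well or receptor in pooled sequencing readouts. The record does not state which receptor this barcode is paired with, nor what "P2C7" means.
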