Features (pLannotate 1.2.2; 17 found; start..end, strand, type, name):
      2..55      +  CDS            lacI (fragment): lac repressor; lacI; The lac repressor binds to the lac operator to inhibit transcription in E. coli. This inhibition can be relieved by adding lactose or isopropyl-β-D-thiogalactopyranoside (IPTG).
    388..443     -  polyA_signal   β-globin poly(A) signal: rabbit β-globin polyadenylation signal (Gil and Proudfoot, 1987)
    518..640     -  CDS            HBB: HBB_COLGU - Experimental evidence at transcript level: Swiss-Prot protein existence level 2. Involved in oxygen transport from the lung to the various peripheral tissues. From Colobus guereza (Mantled guereza) (Eastern black-and-white colobus monkey).
    644..1216    -  intron         β-globin intron: intron from rabbit β-globin gene
   1312..1343    -  misc_feature   MCS (fragment): pUC18/19 multiple cloning site
   1437..1475    -  promoter       minimal CMV promoter: human cytomegalovirus (CMV) immediate early promoter
   1493..1708    -  protein_bind   tetracycline response element (fragment): contains seven copies of the tetracycline operator tetO tetracycline repressor TetR
   1708..1753    +  promoter       TRE3GV promoter (fragment): 3rd-generation Tet-responsive promoter that can be activated by binding of Tet-On® 3G, optimized for retroviral and lentiviral vectors
   1829..1856    +  misc_feature   MCS (fragment): pBluescript multiple cloning site
   1861..2580    +  CDS            EGFP: the original enhanced GFP (Yang et al., 1996) mammalian codon-optimized
   2591..2613    +  misc_feature   MCS (fragment): pBluescript multiple cloning site
   2627..2761    -  polyA_signal   SV40 poly(A) signal: SV40 polyadenylation signal
   2784..2867    -  CDS            large T antigen (fragment): large T antigen from SV40 (simian virus 40)
   2861..3091    -  CDS            str (fragment): STR_KLEPN - Protein inferred from homology: Swiss-Prot protein existence level 3. The aminoglycoside phosphotransferases achieve inactivation of their antibiotic substrates by phosphorylation. From Klebsiella pneumoniae.
   3210..3314    +  promoter       AmpR promoter: bla
   3315..4175    +  CDS            AmpR: β-lactamase; bla; confers resistance to ampicillin, carbenicillin, and related antibiotics
   4346..4934    +  rep_origin     ori: high-copy-number ColE1/pMB1/pBR322/pUC origin of replication
>Addgene plasmid #202968 | Salsa-BC127-P2C7 | addgene full sequence | sequence record 421328 | Addgene NGS Result
AGCGCCCAATACGCAAACCGCCTCTCCCCGCGCGTTGGCCGATTCATTAATGCAGTCGAGGGATCTCCAT
AAGAGAAGAGGGACAGCTATGACTGGGAGTAGTCAGGAGAGGAGGAAAAATCTGGCTAGTAAAACATGTA
AGGAAAATTTTAGGGATGTTAAAGAAAAAAATAACACAAAACAAAATATAAAAAAAATCTAACCTCAAGT
CAAGGCTTTTCTATGGAATAAGGAATGGACAGCAGGGGGCTGTTTCATATACTGATGACCTCTTTATAGC
CAACCTTTGTTCATGGCAGCCAGCATATGGGCATATGTTGCCAAACTCTAAACCAAATACTCATTCTGAT
GTTTTAAATGATTTGCCCTCCCATATGTCCTTCCGAGTGAGAGACACAAAAAATTCCAACACACTATTGC
AATGAAAATAAATTTCCTTTATTAGCCAGAAGTCAGATGCTCAAGGGGCTTCATGATGTCCCCATAATTT
TTGGCAGAGGGAAAAAGATCGATCTCAGTGGTATTTGTGAGCCAGGGCATTGGCCACACCAGCCACCACC
TTCTGATAGGCAGCCTGCACCTGAGGAGTGAATTCTTTGCCAAAATGATGAGACAGCACAACAACCAGCA
CGTTGCCCAGGAGCTGTAGGAAAGAGAAGAAGGCATGAACATGGTTAGCAGAGGGGCCCGGTTTGGACTC
AGAGTATTTTATCCTCATCTCAAACAGTGTATATCATTGTAACCATAAAGAGAAAGGCAGGATGATGACC
AGGGTGTAGTTGTTTCTACCAATAAGAATATTTCCACGCCAGCCAGAATTTATATGCAGAAATATTCTAC
CTTATCATTTAATTATAACAATTGTTCTCTAAAACTGTGCTGAAGTACAATATAATATACCCTGATTGCC
TTGAAAAAAAAGTGATTAGAGAAAGTACTTACAATCTGACAAATAAACAAAAGTGAATTTAAAAATTCGT
TACAAATGCAAGCTAAAGTTTAACGAAAAAGTTACAGAAAATGAAAAGAAAATAAGAGGAGACAATGGTT
GTCAACAGAGTAGAAAGTGAAAGAAACAAAATTATCATGAGGGTCCATGGTGATACAAGGGACATCTTCC
CATTCTAAACAACACCCTGAAAACTTTGCCCCCTCCATATAACATGAATTTTACAATAGCGAAAAAGAAA
GAACAATCAAGGGTCCCCAAACTCACCCTGAAGTTCTCAGCTCTAGAGATATCGTCGAGGCCGCGCTAGC
GTTTAAACTGTCGACCTTAATTAAGAGATCTGCTCGAGGCGCGTCAGCTGACTAGAGGATCCCCGGGTAC
CGAGCTCGAATTCGGGGCCGCGGAGGCTGGATCGGTCCCGGTGTCTTCTATGGAGGTCAAAACAGCGTGG
ATGGCGTCTCCAGGCGATCTGACGGTTCACTAAACGAGCTCTGCTTATATAGGCCTCCCACCGTACACGC
CTACCTCGACCCGGGTACCGAGCTCGACTTTCACTTTTCTCTATCACTGATAGGGAGTGGTAAACTCGAC
TTTCACTTTTCTCTATCACTGATAGGGAGTGGTAAACTCGACTTTCACTTTTCTCTATCACTGATAGGGA
GTGGTAAACTCGACTTTCACTTTTCTCTATCACTGATAGGGAGTGGTAAACTCGACTTTCACTTTTCTCT
ATCACTGATAGGGAGTGGTAAACTCGACCTATATAAGCAGAGCTCGTTTAGTGAACCGTCAGATCGCCTG
GAGACGCCATCCACGCTGTTTTGACCTCCATAGAAGACACCGGGACCGATCCAGCCTCCGCGGCCCCGAA
TTCCTGCAGCGGCCGCTCTAGAACTAGTGGATCCCCGCGGATGGTGAGCAAGGGCGAGGAGCTGTTCACC
GGGGTGGTGCCCATCCTGGTCGAGCTGGACGGCGACGTAAACGGCCACAAGTTCAGCGTGTCCGGCGAGG
GCGAGGGCGATGCCACCTACGGCAAGCTGACCCTGAAGTTCATCTGCACCACCGGCAAGCTGCCCGTGCC
CTGGCCCACCCTCGTGACCACCCTGACCTACGGCGTGCAGTGCTTCAGCCGCTACCCCGACCACATGAAG
CAGCACGACTTCTTCAAGTCCGCCATGCCCGAAGGCTACGTCCAGGAGCGCACCATCTTCTTCAAGGACG
ACGGCAACTACAAGACCCGCGCCGAGGTGAAGTTCGAGGGCGACACCCTGGTGAACCGCATCGAGCTGAA
GGGCATCGACTTCAAGGAGGACGGCAACATCCTGGGGCACAAGCTGGAGTACAACTACAACAGCCACAAC
GTCTATATCATGGCCGACAAGCAGAAGAACGGCATCAAGGTGAACTTCAAGATCCGCCACAACATCGAGG
ACGGCAGCGTGCAGCTCGCCGACCACTACCAGCAGAACACCCCCATCGGCGACGGCCCCGTGCTGCTGCC
CGACAACCACTACCTGAGCACCCAGTCCGCCCTGAGCAAAGACCCCAACGAGAAGCGCGATCACATGGTC
CTGCTGGAGTTCGTGACCGCCGCCGGGATCACTCTCGGCATGGACGAGCTGTACAAGTAAGATGATTTGT
GAATTCGATATCAAGCTTGTCGACCTAGTTCTAGAGGATCCAGACATGATAAGATACATTGATGAGTTTG
GACAAACCACAACTAGAATGCAGTGAAAAAAATGCTTTATTTGTGAAATTTGTGATGCTATTGCTTTATT
TGTAACCATTATAAGCTGCAATAAACAAGTTAACAACAACAATTGCATTCATTTTATGTTTCAGGTTCAG
GGGGAGGTGTGGGAGGTTTTTTAAAGCAAGTAAAACCTCTACAAATGTGGTATGGCTGATTATGATCCTG
CAAGCCTCGTCGTCCTGGCCGGACCACGCTATCTGTGCAAGGTCCCCGGCCCCGGACGCGCGCTCCATGA
GCAGAGCGCCCGCCGCCGAGGCGAAGACTCGGGCGGCGCCCTGCCCGTCCCACCAGGTCAACAGGCGGTA
ACCGGCCTCTTCATCGGGAATGCGCGCGACCTTCAGCATCGCCGGCATGTCCCCCTGGCGGACGGGAAGT
ATCCAGCTCGACCAAGCTGGCCGCGTCGAGTGAAGACGAAAGGGCCTCGTGATACGCCTATTTTTATAGG
TTAATGTCATGATAATAATGGTTTCTTAGACGTCAGGTGGCACTTTTCGGGGAAATGTGCGCGGAACCCC
TATTTGTTTATTTTTCTAAATACATTCAAATATGTATCCGCTCATGAGACAATAACCCTGATAAATGCTT
CAATAATATTGAAAAAGGAAGAGTATGAGTATTCAACATTTCCGTGTCGCCCTTATTCCCTTTTTTGCGG
CATTTTGCCTTCCTGTTTTTGCTCACCCAGAAACGCTGGTGAAAGTAAAAGATGCTGAAGATCAGTTGGG
TGCACGAGTGGGTTACATCGAACTGGATCTCAACAGCGGTAAGATCCTTGAGAGTTTTCGCCCCGAAGAA
CGTTTTCCAATGATGAGCACTTTTAAAGTTCTGCTATGTGGCGCGGTATTATCCCGTGTTGACGCCGGGC
AAGAGCAACTCGGTCGCCGCATACACTATTCTCAGAATGACTTGGTTGAGTACTCACCAGTCACAGAAAA
GCATCTTACGGATGGCATGACAGTAAGAGAATTATGCAGTGCTGCCATAACCATGAGTGATAACACTGCG
GCCAACTTACTTCTGACAACGATCGGAGGACCGAAGGAGCTAACCGCTTTTTTGCACAACATGGGGGATC
ATGTAACTCGCCTTGATCGTTGGGAACCGGAGCTGAATGAAGCCATACCAAACGACGAGCGTGACACCAC
GATGCCTGTAGCAATGGCAACAACGTTGCGCAAACTATTAACTGGCGAACTACTTACTCTAGCTTCCCGG
CAACAATTAATAGACTGGATGGAGGCGGATAAAGTTGCAGGACCACTTCTGCGCTCGGCCCTTCCGGCTG
GCTGGTTTATTGCTGATAAATCTGGAGCCGGTGAGCGTGGGTCTCGCGGTATCATTGCAGCACTGGGGCC
AGATGGTAAGCCCTCCCGTATCGTAGTTATCTACACGACGGGGAGTCAGGCAACTATGGATGAACGAAAT
AGACAGATCGCTGAGATAGGTGCCTCACTGATTAAGCATTGGTAACTGTCAGACCAAGTTTACTCATATA
TACTTTAGATTGATTTAAAACTTCATTTTTAATTTAAAAGGATCTAGGTGAAGATCCTTTTTGATAATCT
CATGACCAAAATCCCTTAACGTGAGTTTTCGTTCCACTGAGCGTCAGACCCCGTAGAAAAGATCAAAGGA
TCTTCTTGAGATCCTTTTTTTCTGCGCGTAATCTGCTGCTTGCAAACAAAAAAACCACCGCTACCAGCGG
TGGTTTGTTTGCCGGATCAAGAGCTACCAACTCTTTTTCCGAAGGTAACTGGCTTCAGCAGAGCGCAGAT
ACCAAATACTGTTCTTCTAGTGTAGCCGTAGTTAGGCCACCACTTCAAGAACTCTGTAGCACCGCCTACA
TACCTCGCTCTGCTAATCCTGTTACCAGTGGCTGCTGCCAGTGGCGATAAGTCGTGTCTTACCGGGTTGG
ACTCAAGACGATAGTTACCGGATAAGGCGCAGCGGTCGGGCTGAACGGGGGGTTCGTGCACACAGCCCAG
CTTGGAGCGAACGACCTACACCGAACTGAGATACCTACAGCGTGAGCTATGAGAAAGCGCCACGCTTCCC
GAAGGGAGAAAGGCGGACAGGTATCCGGTAAGCGGCAGGGTCGGAACAGGAGAGCGCACGAGGGAGCTTC
CAGGGGGAAACGCCTGGTATCTTTATAGTCCTGTCGGGTTTCGCCACCTCTGACTTGAGCGTCGATTTTT
GTGATGCTCGTCAGGGGGGCGGAGCCTATGGAAAAACGCCAGCAACGCGGCCTTTTTACGGTTCCTGGCC
TTTTGCTGGCCTTTTGCTCACATGTTCTTTCCTGCGTTATCCCCTGATTCTGTGGATAACCGTATTACCG
CCTTTGAGTGAGCTGATACCGCTCGCCGCAGCCGAACGACCGAGCGCAGCGAGTCAGTGAGCGAGGAAGC
GGAAG
