>Addgene plasmid #202968 | Salsa-BC127-P2C7 | depositor partial sequence | sequence record 393841 | BC127
GATGATTTGT
